Addgene plasmid #223780: pETDuet1_BCL2L13(1-465aa)-EGFP-TEV-GST (I224A/L227A/W276A/I279A; deltaLIR1+3)
Purpose: Expression of recombinant protein for purification
Depositing lab: Sascha Martens. Depositing organization: University of Vienna. Publication: Reconstitution of BNIP3/NIX-mitophagy initiation reveals hierarchical flexibility of the autophagy machinery. Adriaenssens E, Schaar S, Cook ASI, Stuke JFM, Sawa-Makarska J, Nguyen TN, Ren X, Schuschnig M, Romanov J, Khuu G, Uoselis L, Lazarou M, Hummer G, Hurley JH, Martens S. Nat Cell Biol. 2025 Jul 25. doi: 10.1038/s41556-025-01712-y. PubMed 40715440.
Backbone
  Vector backbone: pET-Duet
  Vector type: Bacterial Expression
Growth in bacteria
  Bacterial resistance: Ampicillin, 100 μg/mL
  Growth temperature: 37°C
  Growth strain: DH5alpha
  Copy number: Unknown
Gene/Insert
  Gene/Insert name: BCL2L13 soluble part
  Species: H. sapiens (human)
  Mutation: I224A/L227A/W276A/I279A; deletion of LIR1+3
  Entrez Gene: BCL2L13 (a.k.a. BCL-RAMBO, Bcl2-L-13, MIL1)
  Tag / fusion protein: EGFP-TEV-GST (C terminal on insert)
  Cloning method: Gibson Cloning
Terms and licenses: Academic/Nonprofit Terms; Industry Terms: Not Available to Industry
Depositor comments: Internal #: SMc2458 . Please visit https://doi.org/10.1101/2024.08.28.609967 for bioRxiv preprint.
How to cite: pETDuet1_BCL2L13(1-465aa)-EGFP-TEV-GST (I224A/L227A/W276A/I279A; deltaLIR1+3) was a gift from Sascha Martens (Addgene plasmid # 223780 ; http://n2t.net/addgene:223780 ; RRID:Addgene_223780)
