[The description below was written by a language model from this plasmid's Addgene catalogue record and pLannotate feature annotations shown in this document.]
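Description:
pETDuet1_BCL2L13(1-465aa)-EGFP-TEV-GST (I224A/L227A/W276A/I279A; deltaLIR1+3) is an 8.2 kb bacterial expression plasmid built on the pET-Duet backbone for producing recombinant protein in E. coli for purification. It is maintained through a ColE1/pBR322-type origin accompanied by the bom region and the rop gene, which restrains copy number, and is selected with ampicillin via the β-lactamase (AmpR) cassette. An f1 origin is also present. The backbone carries lacI under its own promoter, so that the lac repressor occupies the lac operators next to the T7 promoters and keeps expression off until IPTG is added in a host supplying T7 RNA polymerase. Short tetracycline-resistance fragments and a predicted E. coli ORF are annotated as backbone remnants rather than functional parts.

The insert, introduced by Gibson cloning, sits in the second T7 promoter/lac operator cassette of the Duet vector; the first cassette's promoter, operator and ribosome binding site are annotated upstream, with no coding sequence annotated between them and the second promoter. It encodes the soluble portion (residues 1–465) of human BCL2L13 (BCL-RAMBO), fused at its C terminus to a GFP (annotated as mEGFP, named EGFP in the record), a TEV protease site and Schistosoma japonicum GST, followed by vector-derived S-tag sequence and the T7 terminator. GST allows glutathione affinity capture, and TEV cleavage releases the fluorescent BCL2L13-GFP fusion. The four alanine substitutions I224A/L227A and W276A/I279A are described as eliminating LIR1 and LIR3 (LC3-interacting regions that typically mediate binding to ATG8-family proteins). This makes the protein a binding-deficient mutant, apparently for the mitophagy reconstitution work named in the associated publication.
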