Features (pLannotate 1.2.2; 24 found; start..end, strand, type, name):
      3..27      +  protein_bind   lac operator: The lac repressor binds to the lac operator to inhibit transcription in E. coli. This inhibition can be relieved by adding lactose or isopropyl-β-D-thiogalactopyranoside (IPTG). lac repressor encoded by lacI
     42..64      +  RBS            RBS: efficient ribosome binding site from bacteriophage T7 gene 10 (Olins and Rangwala, 1989)
    214..232     +  promoter       T7 promoter: promoter for bacteriophage T7 RNA polymerase
    233..257     +  protein_bind   lac operator: The lac repressor binds to the lac operator to inhibit transcription in E. coli. This inhibition can be relieved by adding lactose or isopropyl-β-D-thiogalactopyranoside (IPTG). lac repressor encoded by lacI
    300..1694    +  CDS            BCL2L13: B2L13_HUMAN - Also known as MIL1. Experimental evidence at protein level: Swiss-Prot protein existence level 1. May promote the activation of caspase-3 and apoptosis. From Homo sapiens (Human).
   1707..2420    +  CDS            mEGFP: mEGFP is a basic (constitutively fluorescent) green fluorescent protein published in 2002, derived from Aequorea victoria. It has moderate acid sensitivity.
   2433..2453    +  CDS            TEV site: tobacco etch virus (TEV) protease recognition and cleavage site
   2484..3136    +  CDS            GST (fragment): glutathione S-transferase from Schistosoma japonicum
   3150..3191    +  CDS            S-Tag (fragment): affinity and epitope tag derived from pancreatic ribonuclease A
   3221..3238    +  CDS            SET1 (fragment): solubility-enhancement tag derived from T7 phage gene 10B
   3246..3293    +  terminator     T7 terminator: transcription terminator for bacteriophage T7 RNA polymerase
   3330..3785    +  rep_origin     f1 ori (sequence partly withheld): f1 bacteriophage origin of replication; arrow indicates direction of (+) strand synthesis
   3900..4760    -  CDS            AmpR: β-lactamase; bla; confers resistance to ampicillin, carbenicillin, and related antibiotics
   4761..4853    -  promoter       AmpR promoter: bla
   4934..5522    +  rep_origin     ori: high-copy-number ColE1/pMB1/pBR322/pUC origin of replication
   5708..5847    -  misc_feature   bom: basis of mobility region from pBR322
   5949..6140    -  CDS            rop: Rop protein, which maintains plasmids at low copy number; rop
   6157..6537    +  CDS            YPB1_ECOLX: Protein predicted: Swiss-Prot protein existence level 4. From Escherichia coli.
   6599..6663    -  CDS            TcR (fragment): tetracycline efflux protein; tet; confers resistance to tetracycline
   6678..6699    -  protein_bind   CAP binding site: CAP binding activates transcription in the presence of cAMP. E. coli catabolite activator protein
   6712..7794    -  CDS            lacI: lac repressor; lacI; The lac repressor binds to the lac operator to inhibit transcription in E. coli. This inhibition can be relieved by adding lactose or isopropyl-β-D-thiogalactopyranoside (IPTG).
   7795..7872    -  promoter       lacI promoter: lacI
   7880..8159    -  CDS            TcR (fragment): tetracycline efflux protein; tet; confers resistance to tetracycline
   8185..8201    +  promoter       T7 promoter (fragment): promoter for bacteriophage T7 RNA polymerase
>Addgene plasmid #223780 | pETDuet1_BCL2L13(1-465aa)-EGFP-TEV-GST (I224A/L227A/W276A/I279A; deltaLIR1+3) | addgene full sequence | sequence record 448407 | Addgene NGS Result
GGGGAATTGTGAGCGGATAACAATTCCCCTCTAGAAATAATTTTGTTTAACTTTAAGAAGGAGATATACC
ATGGGCAGCAGCCATCACCATCATCACCACAGCCAGGATCCGAATTCGAGCTCGGCGCGCCTGCAGGTCG
ACAAGCTTGCGGCCGCATAATGCTTAAGTCGAACAGAAAGTAATCGTATTGTACACGGCCGCATAATCGA
AATTAATACGACTCACTATAGGGGAATTGTGAGCGGATAACAATTCCCCATCTTAGTATATTAGTTAAGT
ATAAGAAGGAGATATACATATGGCGTCCTCTTCTACTGTGCCTCTGGGATTTCACTATGAAACAAAGTAT
GTTGTTCTCAGCTACTTGGGACTCCTCTCTCAAGAGAAGCTGCAAGAGCAACATCTTTCCTCACCCCAAG
GGGTTCAACTAGATATAGCTTCACAATCTCTGGATCAAGAAATTTTATTAAAAGTTAAAACTGAAATTGA
AGAAGAGCTAAAATCTCTGGACAAAGAAATTTCTGAAGCCTTCACCAGCACAGGCTTTGACCGTCACACT
TCTCCAGTGTTCAGCCCTGCCAATCCAGAAAGCTCAATGGAAGACTGCTTGGCCCATCTTGGAGAAAAAG
TGTCCCAGGAACTGAAAGAGCCTCTCCATAAAGCATTGCAAATGCTCCTGAGCCAGCCAGTGACATATCA
GGCATTTCGGGAATGTACACTGGAGACCACAGTTCATGCCAGCGGCTGGAATAAGATTTTGGTGCCTCTG
GTTTTGCTACGACAAATGCTTTTGGAATTGACAAGACGTGGTCAAGAACCTTTGAGCGCACTGCTGCAGT
TTGGCGTGACATACCTGGAGGACTATTCGGCAGAGTACATCATTCAGCAAGGTGGCTGGGGCACTGTGTT
TAGTCTTGAGTCAGAGGAGGAGGAATACCCTGGAATCACTGCAGAAGATAGCAATGACGCTTACATCGCG
CCCAGCGACAACTCTGGACAAGTCAGTCCCCCAGAGTCTCCAACTGTGACCACTTCCTGGCAGTCTGAGA
GCTTACCTGTGTCACTGTCAGCTAGCCAGAGTTGGCACACAGAAAGCCTGCCAGTGTCACTAGGCCCTGA
GTCCGCGCAGCAGGCTGCAATGGATCCTGAAGAAGTGAAAAGCTTAGACAGCAACGGAGCTGGAGAGAAG
AGTGAGAACAACTCCTCTAATTCTGACATTGTGCACGTGGAGAAAGAAGAGGTGCCCGAGGGCATGGAAG
AGGCTGCTGTGGCTTCTGTGGTCTTGCCAGCGCGGGAGCTGCAAGAGGCACTTCCTGAAGCCCCAGCTCC
CTTGCTTCCACATATCACTGCCACCTCCCTGCTGGGGACAAGGGAACCTGACACAGAAGTGATCACAGTT
GAGAAATCCAGCCCTGCTACATCTCTGTTTGTAGAACTTGATGAAGAAGAGGTGAAAGCAGCAACAACTG
AACCTACTGAAGTGGAGGAGGTGGTCCCCGCACTGGAACCCACAGAAACGCTGCTGAGTGAGAAGGAGAT
AAACGCAAGGGAAGAGAGCCTTGTGGAAGAGCTGTCCCCTGCCAGCGAGAAGAAGCCCGTGCCGCCGTCT
GAGGGCAAGTCTAGACTGTCCCCCGCCGGTGAGATGAAGCCCATGCCGCTGTCTGAGGGCAAGTCTATAC
TGCTGTTTGGAGGAGGCGGCGGCGGCGTGAGCAAGGGCGAGGAGCTGTTCACCGGGGTGGTGCCCATCCT
GGTCGAGCTGGACGGCGACGTAAACGGCCACAAGTTCAGCGTGTCCGGCGAGGGCGAGGGCGATGCCACC
TACGGCAAGCTGACCCTGAAGTTCATCTGCACCACCGGCAAGCTGCCCGTGCCCTGGCCCACCCTCGTGA
CCACCCTGACCTACGGCGTGCAGTGCTTCAGCCGCTACCCCGACCACATGAAGCAGCACGACTTCTTCAA
GTCCGCCATGCCCGAAGGCTACGTCCAGGAGCGCACCATCTTCTTCAAGGACGACGGCAACTACAAGACC
CGCGCCGAGGTGAAGTTCGAGGGCGACACCCTGGTGAACCGCATCGAGCTGAAGGGCATCGACTTCAAGG
AGGACGGCAACATCCTGGGGCACAAGCTGGAGTACAACTACAACAGCCACAACGTCTATATCATGGCCGA
CAAGCAGAAGAACGGCATCAAGGTGAACTTCAAGATCCGCCACAACATCGAGGACGGCAGCGTGCAGCTC
GCCGACCACTACCAGCAGAACACCCCCATCGGCGACGGCCCCGTGCTGCTGCCCGACAACCACTACCTGA
GCACCCAGTCCAAGCTGAGCAAAGACCCCAACGAGAAGCGCGATCACATGGTCCTGCTGGAGTTCGTGAC
CGCCGCCGGGATCACTCTCGGCATGGACGAGCTGTACAAGGGCGGCAGTGGCGAAAACCTGTATTTTCAG
GGCGGATCACTGGTTCCGCGTGGATCCGGCGGATCCCCTATACTAGGTTATTGGAAAATTAAGGGCCTTG
TGCAACCCACTCGACTTCTTTTGGAATATCTTGAAGAAAAATATGAAGAGCATTTGTATGAGCGCGATGA
AGGTGATAAATGGCGAAACAAAAAGTTTGAATTGGGTTTGGAGTTTCCCAATCTTCCTTATTATATTGAT
GGTGATGTTAAATTAACACAGTCTATGGCCATCATACGTTATATAGCTGACAAGCACAACATGTTGGGTG
GTTGTCCAAAAGAGCGTGCAGAGATTTCAATGCTTGAAGGAGCGGTTTTGGATATTAGATACGGTGTTTC
GAGAATTGCATATAGTAAAGACTTTGAAACTCTCAAAGTTGATTTTCTTAGCAAGCTACCTGAAATGCTG
AAAATGTTCGAAGATCGTTTATGTCATAAAACATATTTAAATGGTGATCATGTAACCCATCCTGACTTCA
TGTTGTATGACGCTCTTGATGTTGTTTTATACATGGACCCAATGTGCCTGGATGCGTTCCCAAAATTAGT
TTGTTTTAAAAAACGTATTGAAGCTATCCCACAAATTGATAAGTACTTGAAATCCAGCAAGTATATAGCA
TGGCCTTTGCAGGGCTGGCAAGCCACGTTTGGTGGTGGCGACCATCCTCCAAAATAGCTCGAGTCTGGTA
AAGAAACCGCTGCTGCGAAATTTGAACGCCAGCACATGGACTCGTCTACTAGCGCAGCTTAATTAACCTA
GGCTGCTGCCACCGCTGAGCAATAACTAGCATAACCCCTTGGGGCCTCTAAACGGGTCTTGAGGGGTTTT
TTGCTGAAAGGAGGAACTATATCCGGATTGGCGAATGGG
[124 nt withheld, positions 3330-3453]
C
[91 nt withheld, positions 3455-3545]
A
[49 nt withheld, positions 3547-3595]
CCTTTGACGTTGGAGTCCACGTTCTTT
[37 nt withheld, positions 3623-3659]
ACCCTATCTCGGTCTATTCTTTTGATTTATAAGGGATTTTGCCGATTTCGGCCTATTGGTTAAAAAATGA
GCTGATTTAACAAAAATTTAACGCGAATTTTAACAAAATATTAACGTTTACAATTTCTGGCGGCACGATG
GCATGAGATTATCAAAAAGGATCTTCACCTAGATCCTTTTAAATTAAAAATGAAGTTTTAAATCAATCTA
AAGTATATATGAGTAAACTTGGTCTGACAGTTACCAATGCTTAATCAGTGAGGCACCTATCTCAGCGATC
TGTCTATTTCGTTCATCCATAGTTGCCTGACTCCCCGTCGTGTAGATAACTACGATACGGGAGGGCTTAC
CATCTGGCCCCAGTGCTGCAATGATACCGCGAGACCCACGCTCACCGGCTCCAGATTTATCAGCAATAAA
CCAGCCAGCCGGAAGGGCCGAGCGCAGAAGTGGTCCTGCAACTTTATCCGCCTCCATCCAGTCTATTAAT
TGTTGCCGGGAAGCTAGAGTAAGTAGTTCGCCAGTTAATAGTTTGCGCAACGTTGTTGCCATTGCTACAG
GCATCGTGGTGTCACGCTCGTCGTTTGGTATGGCTTCATTCAGCTCCGGTTCCCAACGATCAAGGCGAGT
TACATGATCCCCCATGTTGTGCAAAAAAGCGGTTAGCTCCTTCGGTCCTCCGATCGTTGTCAGAAGTAAG
TTGGCCGCAGTGTTATCACTCATGGTTATGGCAGCACTGCATAATTCTCTTACTGTCATGCCATCCGTAA
GATGCTTTTCTGTGACTGGTGAGTACTCAACCAAGTCATTCTGAGAATAGTGTATGCGGCGACCGAGTTG
CTCTTGCCCGGCGTCAATACGGGATAATACCGCGCCACATAGCAGAACTTTAAAAGTGCTCATCATTGGA
AAACGTTCTTCGGGGCGAAAACTCTCAAGGATCTTACCGCTGTTGAGATCCAGTTCGATGTAACCCACTC
GTGCACCCAACTGATCTTCAGCATCTTTTACTTTCACCAGCGTTTCTGGGTGAGCAAAAACAGGAAGGCA
AAATGCCGCAAAAAAGGGAATAAGGGCGACACGGAAATGTTGAATACTCATACTCTTCCTTTTTCAATCA
TGATTGAAGCATTTATCAGGGTTATTGTCTCATGAGCGGATACATATTTGAATGTATTTAGAAAAATAAA
CAAATAGGTCATGACCAAAATCCCTTAACGTGAGTTTTCGTTCCACTGAGCGTCAGACCCCGTAGAAAAG
ATCAAAGGATCTTCTTGAGATCCTTTTTTTCTGCGCGTAATCTGCTGCTTGCAAACAAAAAAACCACCGC
TACCAGCGGTGGTTTGTTTGCCGGATCAAGAGCTACCAACTCTTTTTCCGAAGGTAACTGGCTTCAGCAG
AGCGCAGATACCAAATACTGTCCTTCTAGTGTAGCCGTAGTTAGGCCACCACTTCAAGAACTCTGTAGCA
CCGCCTACATACCTCGCTCTGCTAATCCTGTTACCAGTGGCTGCTGCCAGTGGCGATAAGTCGTGTCTTA
CCGGGTTGGACTCAAGACGATAGTTACCGGATAAGGCGCAGCGGTCGGGCTGAACGGGGGGTTCGTGCAC
ACAGCCCAGCTTGGAGCGAACGACCTACACCGAACTGAGATACCTACAGCGTGAGCTATGAGAAAGCGCC
ACGCTTCCCGAAGGGAGAAAGGCGGACAGGTATCCGGTAAGCGGCAGGGTCGGAACAGGAGAGCGCACGA
GGGAGCTTCCAGGGGGAAACGCCTGGTATCTTTATAGTCCTGTCGGGTTTCGCCACCTCTGACTTGAGCG
TCGATTTTTGTGATGCTCGTCAGGGGGGCGGAGCCTATGGAAAAACGCCAGCAACGCGGCCTTTTTACGG
TTCCTGGCCTTTTGCTGGCCTTTTGCTCACATGTTCTTTCCTGCGTTATCCCCTGATTCTGTGGATAACC
GTATTACCGCCTTTGAGTGAGCTGATACCGCTCGCCGCAGCCGAACGACCGAGCGCAGCGAGTCAGTGAG
CGAGGAAGCGGAAGAGCGCCTGATGCGGTATTTTCTCCTTACGCATCTGTGCGGTATTTCACACCGCAAT
GGTGCACTCTCAGTACAATCTGCTCTGATGCCGCATAGTTAAGCCAGTATACACTCCGCTATCGCTACGT
GACTGGGTCATGGCTGCGCCCCGACACCCGCCAACACCCGCTGACGCGCCCTGACGGGCTTGTCTGCTCC
CGGCATCCGCTTACAGACAAGCTGTGACCGTCTCCGGGAGCTGCATGTGTCAGAGGTTTTCACCGTCATC
ACCGAAACGCGCGAGGCAGCTGCGGTAAAGCTCATCAGCGTGGTCGTGAAGCGATTCACAGATGTCTGCC
TGTTCATCCGCGTCCAGCTCGTTGAGTTTCTCCAGAAGCGTTAATGTCTGGCTTCTGATAAAGCGGGCCA
TGTTAAGGGCGGTTTTTTCCTGTTTGGTCACTGATGCCTCCGTGTAAGGGGGATTTCTGTTCATGGGGGT
AATGATACCGATGAAACGAGAGAGGATGCTCACGATACGGGTTACTGATGATGAACATGCCCGGTTACTG
GAACGTTGTGAGGGTAAACAACTGGCGGTATGGATGCGGCGGGACCAGAGAAAAATCACTCAGGGTCAAT
GCCAGCGCTTCGTTAATACAGATGTAGGTGTTCCACAGGGTAGCCAGCAGCATCCTGCGATGCAGATCCG
GAACATAATGGTGCAGGGCGCTGACTTCCGCGTTTCCAGACTTTACGAAACACGGAAACCGAAGACCATT
CATGTTGTTGCTCAGGTCGCAGACGTTTTGCAGCAGCAGTCGCTTCACGTTCGCTCGCGTATCGGTGATT
CATTCTGCTAACCAGTAAGGCAACCCCGCCAGCCTAGCCGGGTCCTCAACGACAGGAGCACGATCATGCT
AGTCATGCCCCGCGCCCACCGGAAGGAGCTGACTGGGTTGAAGGCTCTCAAGGGCATCGGTCGAGATCCC
GGTGCCTAATGAGTGAGCTAACTTACATTAATTGCGTTGCGCTCACTGCCCGCTTTCCAGTCGGGAAACC
TGTCGTGCCAGCTGCATTAATGAATCGGCCAACGCGCGGGGAGAGGCGGTTTGCGTATTGGGCGCCAGGG
TGGTTTTTCTTTTCACCAGTGAGACGGGCAACAGCTGATTGCCCTTCACCGCCTGGCCCTGAGAGAGTTG
CAGCAAGCGGTCCACGCTGGTTTGCCCCAGCAGGCGAAAATCCTGTTTGATGGTGGTTAACGGCGGGATA
TAACATGAGCTGTCTTCGGTATCGTCGTATCCCACTACCGAGATGTCCGCACCAACGCGCAGCCCGGACT
CGGTAATGGCGCGCATTGCGCCCAGCGCCATCTGATCGTTGGCAACCAGCATCGCAGTGGGAACGATGCC
CTCATTCAGCATTTGCATGGTTTGTTGAAAACCGGACATGGCACTCCAGTCGCCTTCCCGTTCCGCTATC
GGCTGAATTTGATTGCGAGTGAGATATTTATGCCAGCCAGCCAGACGCAGACGCGCCGAGACAGAACTTA
ATGGGCCCGCTAACAGCGCGATTTGCTGGTGACCCAATGCGACCAGATGCTCCACGCCCAGTCGCGTACC
GTCTTCATGGGAGAAAATAATACTGTTGATGGGTGTCTGGTCAGAGACATCAAGAAATAACGCCGGAACA
TTAGTGCAGGCAGCTTCCACAGCAATGGCATCCTGGTCATCCAGCGGATAGTTAATGATCAGCCCACTGA
CGCGTTGCGCGAGAAGATTGTGCACCGCCGCTTTACAGGCTTCGACGCCGCTTCGTTCTACCATCGACAC
CACCACGCTGGCACCCAGTTGATCGGCGCGAGATTTAATCGCCGCGACAATTTGCGACGGCGCGTGCAGG
GCCAGACTGGAGGTGGCAACGCCAATCAGCAACGACTGTTTGCCCGCCAGTTGTTGTGCCACGCGGTTGG
GAATGTAATTCAGCTCCGCCATCGCCGCTTCCACTTTTTCCCGCGTTTTCGCAGAAACGTGGCTGGCCTG
GTTCACCACGCGGGAAACGGTCTGATAAGAGACACCGGCATACTCTGCGACATCGTATAACGTTACTGGT
TTCACATTCACCACCCTGAATTGACTCTCTTCCGGGCGCTATCATGCCATACCGCGAAAGGTTTTGCGCC
ATTCGATGGTGTCCGGGATCTCGACGCTCTCCCTTATGCGACTCCTGCATTAGGAAGCAGCCCAGTAGTA
GGTTGAGGCCGTTGAGCACCGCCGCCGCAAGGAATGGTGCATGCAAGGAGATGGCGCCCAACAGTCCCCC
GGCCACGGGGCCTGCCACCATACCCACGCCGAAACAAGCGCTCATGAGCCCGAAGTGGCGAGCCCGATCT
TCCCCATCGGTGATGTCGGCGATATAGGCGCCAGCAACCGCACCTGTGGCGCCGGTGATGCCGGCCACGA
TGCGTCCGGCGTAGAGGATCGAGATCGATCTCGATCCCGCGAAATTAATACGACTCACTATAT
